>Addgene plasmid #145988 | pAc5.1B-EGFP-DmTral-R42E_B | depositor full sequence | sequence record 288433 | Full Sequence
CTTCAAGGAATTAATTCTATATTCTAAAAACACAAATGATACTTCTAAAAAAAATCATGAATGGCATCAA
CTCTGAATCAAATCTTTGCAGATGCACCTACTTCTCATTTCCACTGTCACATCATTTTTCCAGATCTCGC
TGCCTGTTATGTGGCCCACAAACCAAGACACGTTTTATGGCCATTAAAGCTGGCTGATCGTCGCCAAACA
CCAAATACATATCAATATGTACATTCGAGAAAGAAGCGATCAAAGAAGCGTCTTCGGGCGAGTAGGAGAA
TGCGGAGGAGAAGGAGAACGAGCTGATCTAGTATCTCTCCACAATCCAATGCCAACTGACCAACTGGCCA
TATTCGGAGCAATTTGAAGCCAATTTCCATCGCCTGGCGATCGCTCCATTCTTGGCTATATGTTTTTCAC
CGTTCCCGGGGCCATTTTCAAAGACTCGTCGGTAAGATAAGATTGTGTCACTCGCTGTCTCTCTTCATTT
GTCGAAGAATGCTGAGGAATTTCGCGATGACGTCGGCGAGTATTTTGAAGAATGAGAATAATTTGTATTT
ATACGAAAATCAGTTAGTGGAATTTTCTACAAAAACATGTTATCTATAGATAATTTTGTTGCAAAATATG
TTGACTATGACAAAGATTGTATGTATATACCTTTAATGTATTCTCATTTTCTTATGTATTTATAATGGCA
ATGATGATACTGATGATATTTTAAGATGATGCCAGACCACAGGCTGATTTCTGCGTCTTTTGCCGAACGC
AGTGCATGTGCGGTTGTTGTTTTTTGGAATAGTTTCAATTTTCGGACTGTCCGCTTTGATTTCAGTTTCT
TGGCTTATTCAAAAAGCAAAGTAAAGCCAAAAAAGCGAGATGGCAATACCAAATGCGGCAAAACGGTAGT
GGAAGGAAAGGGGTGCGGGGCAGCGGAAGGAAGGGTGGGGCGGGGCGTGGCGGGGTCTGTGGCTGGGCGC
GACGTCACCGACGTTGGAGCCACTCCTTTGACCATGTGTGCGTGTGTGTATTATTCGTGTCTCGCCACTC
GCCGGTTGTTTTTTTCTTTTTATCTCGCTCTCTCTAGCGCCATCTCGTACGCATGCTCAACGCACCGCAT
GTTGCCGTGTCCTTTATGCGTCATTTTGGCTCGAAATAGGCAATTATTTAAACAAAGATTAGTCAACGAA
AACGCTAAAATAAATAAGTCTACAATATGGTTACTTATTGCCATGTGTGTGCAGCCAACGATAGCAACAA
AAGCAACAACACAGTGGCTTTCCCTCTTTCACTTTTTGTTTGCAAGCGCGTGCGAGCAAGACGGCACGAC
CGGCAAACGCAATTACGCTGACAAAGAGCAGACGAAGTTTTGGCCGAAAAACATCAAGGCGCCTGATACG
AATGCATTTGCAATAACAATTGCGATATTTAATATTGTTTATGAAGCTGTTTGACTTCAAAACACACAAA
AAAAAAAATAAAACAAATTATTTGAAAGAGAATTAGGAATCGGACAGCTTATCGTTACGGGCTAACAGCA
CACCGAGACGAAATAGCTTACCTGACGTCACAGCCTCTGGAAGAACTGCCGCCAAGCAGAGAGAGAGAGA
AAAAGAGGGAGAGCAGCTTAGACCGCATGTGCTTGTGTGTGAGGCGTCTCTCTCTTCGTCTCCTGTTTGC
GCAAACGCATAGACTGCACTGAGAAAATCGATTACCTATTTTTTATGAATGAATATTTGCACTATTACTA
TTCAAAACTATTAAGATAGCAATCACATTCAATAGCCAAATACTATACCACCTGAGCGATGCAACGAAAT
GATCAATTTGAGCAAAAATGCTGCATATTTAGGACGGCATCATTATAGAAATGCTTCTTGCTGTGTACTT
TTCTCTCGTCTGGCAGCTGTTTCGCCGTTATTGTTAAAACCGGCTTAAGTTAGGTGTGTTTTCTACGACT
AGTGATGCCCCTACTAGAAGATGTGTGTTGCACAAATGTCCCTGAATAACCAATTTGAAGTGCAGATAGC
AGTAAACGTAAGCTAATATGAATATTATTTAACTGTAATGTTTTAATATCGCTGGACATTACTAATAAAC
CCACTATAAACACATGTACATATGTATGTTTTGGCATACAATGAGTAGTTGGGGAAAAAATGTGTAAAAG
CACCGTGACCATCACAGCATAAAGATAACCAGCTGAAGTATCGAATATGAGTAACCCCCAAATTGAATCA
CATGCCGCAACTGATAGGACCCATGGAAGTACACTCTTCATGGCGATATACAAGACACACACAAGCACGA
ACACCCAGTTGCGGAGGAAATTCTCCGTAAATGAAAACCCAATCGGCGAACAATTCATACCCATATATGG
TAAAAGTTTTGAACGCGACTTGAGAGCGGAGAGCATTGCGGCTGATAAGGTTTTAGCGCTAAGCGGGCTT
TATAAAACGGGCTGCGGGACCAGTTTTCATATCACTACCGTTTGAGTTCTTGTGCTGTGTGGATACTCCT
CCCGACACAAAGCCGCTCCATCAGCCAGCAGTCGTCTAATCCAGAGACCCCGGATCGGGGTACCAACATG
GTGAGCAAGGGCGAGGAGCTGTTCACCGGGGTGGTGCCCATCCTGGTCGAGCTGGACGGCGACGTAAACG
GCCACAAGTTCAGCGTGTCCGGCGAGGGCGAGGGCGATGCCACCTACGGCAAGCTGACCCTGAAGTTCAT
CTGCACCACCGGCAAGCTGCCCGTGCCCTGGCCCACCCTCGTGACCACCCTGACCTACGGCGTGCAGTGC
TTCAGCCGCTACCCCGACCACATGAAGCAGCACGACTTCTTCAAGTCCGCCATGCCCGAAGGCTACGTCC
AGGAGCGCACCATCTTCTTCAAGGACGACGGCAACTACAAGACCCGCGCCGAGGTGAAGTTCGAGGGCGA
CACCCTGGTGAACCGCATCGAGCTGAAGGGCATCGACTTCAAGGAGGACGGCAACATCCTGGGGCACAAG
CTGGAGTACAACTACAACAGCCACAACGTCTATATCATGGCCGACAAGCAGAAGAACGGCATCAAGGTGA
ACTTCAAGATCCGCCACAACATCGAGGACGGCAGCGTGCAGCTCGCCGACCACTACCAGCAGAACACCCC
CATCGGCGACGGCCCCGTGCTGCTGCCCGACAACCACTACCTGAGCACCCAGTCCGCCCTGAGCAAAGAC
CCCAACGAGAAGCGCGATCACATGGTCCTGCTGGAGTTCGTGACCGCCGCCGGGATCACTCTCGGCATGG
ACGAGCTGTACAAGCCAAGCTTGAATTCTATGAGCGGGGGATTACCGGAGTTGGGCTCCAAAATCAGCCT
CATTTCCAAGGCGGACATTCGATACGAGGGCCGCCTGTACACGGTGGATCCGCAGGAGTGCACCATTGCG
CTCTCGAGTGTGGAGTCCTTCGGTACAGAAGATCGGGACACCCAGTTCCAGATAGCGCCGCAATCGCAGA
TCTACGACTACATCCTCTTCCGTGGCTCGGACATCAAGGACATTCGCGTTGTCAACAACCACACGCTGCC
GCACCACAATGACCCGGCGATCATGCAGGCGCAGCTCCAGAACGGACCGCCCCAGATGCCGCAGCACTTC
CCCATGCCCAGCGGGATGAGCGGTCCGCCGCAGCAGCAACAGGTGCCGTCGCAGCAACCGCCCCAGATGC
CAAGCGGTGGAGGCAGTGGTGGTGCTGGTGGAGCAGGAGCTCCTGGCGGCGGCGGACCCGGCTACGGCAA
TGGCAATCCGTTCGGCAACCTCGGCGGTCCCAATCTGGCCAACATGGTGGGCAATGCGGGCGGATCGCTT
GCACCCGGTTCCGGTGCTCCGGGCAGCGGACCCTTCATGCACATCGGTGGCAATCAGCAGCAACCGAAGC
CCCAGCAGCAGAAACAGCCAAACATGCTGGCCGGTGCCTCGCGATCGACGACGCCCATTAGCCTGATTGT
GAGTCCCACGGCGGAGCTGACTCAGCAGCAGCAGCTGCACCAGCAACAGAACGCTGGCCAGGGTGGCAAC
GGACGCGATGCAGGACATAAGCGCCAGAACCACCAGCAGCAACAGAATCAGCAGCATCAGCAACGTGGCG
GACCCAGCCACAACAATATGCAGCATCAGCAGCAACGAGGCGGCGGCAGTGGAACGGACTTCTATAACCA
GCAGCGGGATCGTCGGGACTCCGGACGTCAAATGGACAACAACTATAGCAACAACTACAACAACAATAAT
AATAATCAGCGCAATCGCGGCGGCGGCAACGGAATGCAACAGCAGCAGCGAGGAGGAAACGGCGGCAGCG
GCGGCGGCGGTGGAAACGGAGGTGGAAACAACCCGGCCTGGAACATGCATCGCGGCAACCAGAACTCGAA
CAACATGATGAACATGCGCAACCGCGGCATGGGATCCCGCGGCCCCATGCGACCCAATCAGGGCTATCGT
CCGCAGTCGGCCAATAATCAGAACAAGCCGCGGAACAAGATCAAGTTCGAGGGCGACTTCGATTTCGAGC
AGGCAAACAACAAGTTCGAGGAACTGCGCTCCCAACTGGCCAAGCTCAAGGTGGCCGAGGATGGTGCACC
CAAGCCAGCCACCAATGCAACGGCCGCCACTGCAACTGCAACCAATGAGCAGGTGGGTGAGAAGGTTGAA
GGCGTTCACACACTGAATGGCGAGACCGACAAGAAGGATGATTCTGGCAACGAGACCGGCGCTGGAGAGC
ACGAGCCTGAGGAGGATGATGTTGCTGTGTGCTACGACAAGACCAAATCGTTCTTCGACAACATCTCGTG
CGAGGCTGCCCAGGATCGCAGCAAGAACAAGAAGAACGATTGGCGCCAGGAGCGCAAGTTGAACACGGAG
ACCTTCGGAGTGTCCTCCACACGACGTGGCAGTTACCGCGGACGCAACCAATACTACAACAATAATGGCA
ACGGCGGCATTAACTCGGGATATGGAGGAGCGCCAGGCTACAACAGGAACAATTATCGCATGGGTGGCGG
CGGCGGAAACTTCCGAAACAGGAGCAACAATCGCAACAACGGCGGCGGTCGTGGCGGAAACGGAATGCCA
AACATCACCAATGGCAACACGGCTGCTGCGCTGAAGGCGGCCAACAATGCTGCTGGCCACGGATCCAATG
CCACGGACTCCAGTGCACCAAATGCCACAACCGCGACGACAAAGTCGACGTCCCTCTTGCCAGAGCAGAC
GCAACAGGTGGCGGCAGTTTCACAATAGGCGGCCGCTCGAGTCTAGAGGGCCCGCGGTTCGAAGGTAAGC
CTATCCCTAACCCTCTCCTCGGTCTCGATTCTACGCGTACCGGTCATCATCACCATCACCATTGAGTTTA
AACCCGCTGATCAGCCTCGACTGTGCCTTCTAAGGCCTGAGCTCGCTGATCAGCCTCGATCGAGGATCCA
GACATGATAAGATACATTGATGAGTTTGGACAAACCACAACTAGAATGCAGTGAAAAAAATGCTTTATTT
GTGAAATTTGTGATGCTATTGCTTTATTTGTAACCATTATAAGCTGCAATAAACAAGTTAACAACAACAA
TTGCATTCATTTTATGTTTCAGGTTCAGGGGGAGGTGTGGGAGGTTTTTTAAAGCAAGTAAAACCTCTAC
AAATGTGGTATGGCTGATTATGATCAGTCGACCGATGCCCTTGAGAGCCTTCAACCCAGTCAGCTCCTTC
CGGTGGGCGCGGGGCATGACTATCGTCGCCGCACTTATGACTGTCTTCTTTATCATGCAACTCGTAGGAC
AGGTGCCGGCAGCGCTCTGGGTCATTTTCGGCGAGGACCGCTTTCGCTGGAGCGCGACGATGATCGGCCT
GTCGCTTGCGGTATTCGGAATCTTGCACGCCCTCGCTCAAGCCTTCGTCACTGGTCCCGCCACCAAACGT
TTCGGCGAGAAGCAGGCCATTATCGCCGGCATGGCGGCCGACGCGCTGGGCTACGTCTTGCTGGCGTTCG
CGACGCGAGGCTGGATGGCCTTCCCCATTATGATTCTTCTCGCTTCCGGCGGCATCGGGATGCCCGCGTT
GCAGGCCATGCTGTCCAGGCAGGTAGATGACGACCATCAGGGACAGCTTCAAGGATCGCTCGCGGCTCTT
ACCAGCCAGCAAAAGGCCAGGAACCGTAAAAAGGCCGCGTTGCTGGCGTTTTTCCATAGGCTCCGCCCCC
CTGACGAGCATCACAAAAATCGACGCTCAAGTCAGAGGTGGCGAAACCCGACAGGACTATAAAGATACCA
GGCGTTTCCCCCTGGAAGCTCCCTCGTGCGCTCTCCTGTTCCGACCCTGCCGCTTACCGGATACCTGTCC
GCCTTTCTCCCTTCGGGAAGCGTGGCGCTTTCTCAATGCTCACGCTGTAGGTATCTCAGTTCGGTGTAGG
TCGTTCGCTCCAAGCTGGGCTGTGTGCACGAACCCCCCGTTCAGCCCGACCGCTGCGCCTTATCCGGTAA
CTATCGTCTTGAGTCCAACCCGGTAAGACACGACTTATCGCCACTGGCAGCAGCCACTGGTAACAGGATT
AGCAGAGCGAGGTATGTAGGCGGTGCTACAGAGTTCTTGAAGTGGTGGCCTAACTACGGCTACACTAGAA
GGACAGTATTTGGTATCTGCGCTCTGCTGAAGCCAGTTACCTTCGGAAAAAGAGTTGGTAGCTCTTGATC
CGGCAAACAAACCACCGCTGGTAGCGGTGGTTTTTTTGTTTGCAAGCAGCAGATTACGCGCAGAAAAAAA
GGATCTCAAGAAGATCCTTTGATCTTTTCTACGGGGTCTGACGCTCAGTGGAACGAAAACTCACGTTAAG
GGATTTTGGTCATGAGATTATCAAAAAGGATCTTCACCTAGATCCTTTTAAATTAAAAATGAAGTTTTAA
ATCAATCTAAAGTATATATGAGTAAACTTGGTCTGACAGTTACCAATGCTTAATCAGTGAGGCACCTATC
TCAGCGATCTGTCTATTTCGTTCATCCATAGTTGCCTGACTCCCCGTCGTGTAGATAACTACGATACGGG
AGGGCTTACCATCTGGCCCCAGTGCTGCAATGATACCGCGAGACCCACGCTCACCGGCTCCAGATTTATC
AGCAATAAACCAGCCAGCCGGAAGGGCCGAGCGCAGAAGTGGTCCTGCAACTTTATCCGCCTCCATCCAG
TCTATTAATTGTTGCCGGGAAGCTAGAGTAAGTAGTTCGCCAGTTAATAGTTTGCGCAACGTTGTTGCCA
TTGCTGCAGGCATCGTGGTGTCACGCTCGTCGTTTGGTATGGCTTCATTCAGCTCCGGTTCCCAACGATC
AAGGCGAGTTACATGATCCCCCATGTTGTGCAAAAAAGCGGTTAGCTCCTTCGGTCCTCCGATCGTTGTC
AGAAGTAAGTTGGCCGCAGTGTTATCACTCATGGTTATGGCAGCACTGCATAATTCTCTTACTGTCATGC
CATCCGTAAGATGCTTTTCTGTGACTGGTGAGTACTCAACCAAGTCATTCTGAGAATAGTGTATGCGGCG
ACCGAGTTGCTCTTGCCCGGCGTCAACACGGGATAATACCGCGCCACATAGCAGAACTTTAAAAGTGCTC
ATCATTGGAAAACGTTCTTCGGGGCGAAAACTCTCAAGGATCTTACCGCTGTTGAGATCCAGTTCGATGT
AACCCACTCGTGCACCCAACTGATCTTCAGCATCTTTTACTTTCACCAGCGTTTCTGGGTGAGCAAAAAC
AGGAAGGCAAAATGCCGCAAAAAAGGGAATAAGGGCGACACGGAAATGTTGAATACTCATACTCTTCCTT
TTTCAATATTATTGAAGCATTTATCAGGGTTATTGTCTCATGAGCGGATACATATTTGAATGTATTTAGA
AAAATAAACAAATAGGGGTTCCGCGCACATTTCCCCGAAAAGTGCCACCTGACGTCTAAGAAACCATTAT
TATCATGACATTAACCTATAAAAATAGGCGTATCACGAGGCCCTTTCGT
Features (pLannotate 1.2.2; 11 found; start..end, strand, type, name):
     56..2568    +  promoter       Ac5 promoter: Drosophila melanogaster actin 5C promoter
   2588..3304    +  CDS            EGFP: EGFP is a basic (constitutively fluorescent) green fluorescent protein published in 1996, derived from Aequorea victoria. It is reported to be a rapidly-maturing weak dimer with moderate acid sensitivity.
   3320..3607    +  CDS            Lsm14a (fragment): LS14A_MOUSE - Also known as Fam61a, Rap55a. Experimental evidence at protein level: Swiss-Prot protein existence level 1. Essential for formation of P-bodies, cytoplasmic structures that provide storage sites for translationally inactive mRNAs and protect them from degradation. Acts as a repressor of mRNA translation. May play a role in mitotic spindle assembly. From Mus musculus (Mouse).
   4520..4939    +  CDS            Lsm14a (fragment): LS14A_MOUSE - Also known as Fam61a, Rap55a. Experimental evidence at protein level: Swiss-Prot protein existence level 1. Essential for formation of P-bodies, cytoplasmic structures that provide storage sites for translationally inactive mRNAs and protect them from degradation. Acts as a repressor of mRNA translation. May play a role in mitotic spindle assembly. From Mus musculus (Mouse).
   5314..5355    +  CDS            V5 tag: epitope tag from simian virus 5
   5455..5589    -  polyA_signal   SV40 poly(A) signal: SV40 polyadenylation signal
   5612..5696    -  CDS            large T antigen (fragment): large T antigen from SV40 (simian virus 40)
   5697..6167    +  CDS            TcR (fragment): tetracycline efflux protein; tet; confers resistance to tetracycline
   6211..6799    -  rep_origin     ori: high-copy-number ColE1/pMB1/pBR322/pUC origin of replication
   6970..7830    -  CDS            AmpR: β-lactamase; bla; confers resistance to ampicillin, carbenicillin, and related antibiotics
   7831..7935    -  promoter       AmpR promoter: bla
