>Addgene plasmid #145988 | pAc5.1B-EGFP-DmTral-R42E_B | addgene full sequence | sequence record 333047 | Addgene NGS Result
ACGTCTAAGAAACCATTATTATCATGACATTAACCTATAAAAATAGGCGTATCACGAGGCCCTTTCGTCT
TCAAGAATTAATTCTATATTCTAAAAACACAAATGATACTTCTAAAAAAAAATCATGAATGGCATCAACT
CTGAATCAAATCTTTGCAGATGCACCTACTTCTCATTTCCACTGTCACATCATTTTTCCAGATCTCGCTG
CCTGTTATGTGGCCCACAAACCAAGACACGTTTTATGGCCATTAAAGCTGGCTGATCGTCGCCAAACACC
AAATACATAATGAATATGTACACATTCGAGAAAGAAGCGATCAAAGAAGCGTCTTCGGGCGGAGTAGGAG
AATGCGGAGGAGAAGGAGAACGAGCTGATCTAGTATCTCTCCACAATCCAATGCCAACTGACCAACTGGC
CATATTCGGAGCAATTTGAAGCCAATTTCCATCGCCTGGCGATCGCTCCATTCTTGGCTATATGTTTTTC
ACCGTTACCCGGGGCCATTTTCAAAGACTCGTCGGCAAGATAAGATTGTGTCACTCGCTGTCTCTCTTCA
TTTGTCGAAGAATGCTGAGGAATTTCGCGATGACGTCGGCGAGTATTTTGAAGAATGAGAATAATTTGTA
TTTATACGAAAATCAGTTAGTGGAATTTTCTACAAAAACATGTTATCTATAGATAATTTTGTTGCAAAAT
ATGTTGACTATGACAAAGATTGTATGTATATACCTTTAATGTATTCTCATTTTCTTATGTATTTATAATG
GCAATGATGATACTGATGATATTTTAAGATGATGCCAGACCAAAAGGCTTGAATTTCTGCGTCTTTTGCC
GAACGCAGTGCATGTGCAATTGTTGTTTTTTGGAATATTCAATTTTCGGACTGTCCGCTTTGATTTCAGT
TTCTTGGCTTATTCAAAAAGCAAAGTAAAGCCAAAAAAGCGAGATGGCAATACCAAATGCGGCAAAACGG
TAGTGGAAGGAAAGGGGTGCGGGGCAGCGGAAGGAAGGGTGGGGCGGGGCGTGGCGGGGTCTGTGGCTGG
GCGCGACGTCACCGACGTTGGAGCCACTCCTTTGACCATGTGTGCGTGTGTGTATTATTCGTGTCTCGCC
ACTCGCCGGTTGTTTTTTTCTTTTTATGCTGCGCTCTCTCTAGCGCCATCTCGCTTACGCATGCTCAACG
CACCGCATGTTGCCGTTTCCTTTTATGCGTCATTTTGGCTCGAAATAGGCAATTATTTAAACAAAGATTA
GTCAACGAAAACGCTAAAATAAATAAGTCTACAATATGGTTACTTATTGCCATGTGTGTGCAGCCAACGA
TAGCAACAAAAGCAACAACACAGGTGGCTTTCCCTCTTTCACTTTTTGTTTGCAAGCCGCGTGCGAGCAA
GACGGCACGACCGGCAAACGCAATTACGCTGACAAAGAGCAGACGAAGTTTTGGCGAAAAACATCAAGGC
GCCTGATACGAATGCATTTGCAATAACAATTGCGATATTTAATATTGTTTATGAAGCTGTTTGACTTCAA
AACACACAAAAAAAAAAATAAAACAAATTATTTGAAAGAGAATTAGGAATCGGACGCTTATCGTTAGGGT
AACAACAAGAAATGCTTACTGAGTCACAGCCTCTGGAAAACTGCCGCAAGCCAGAGAGAGAGAGAAAAAG
AGGGAGAGCAGCTTAGACCGCATGTGCTTGTGTGTGAGGCGTCTCTCTCTTCGTCTCTGTTGCGCAAACG
CATAGACTGCACTGAAAAAATCGATTACCTATTTTTTATGAATGAATATTTGCACTATTACTATTCAAAA
CTATTAAGATAGCAATCACATTCAATAGCCAAATACTATACCACCTGAGCGATGCAACGAAATGATCAAT
TTGAGCAAAAATGCTGCATATTTAGGACGGCATCATTATAGAAATGCTTCTTGCTGTGTACTTTTCTCTC
GTCTGGCAGCTGTTTCGCCGTTATTGTTAAAACCGGCTTAAGTTAGGTGTGTTTTCTACGACTAGTGAAT
GCCCTACTAGAAGATGTGTGTTGCACAAAATGTCCCTGGAATAACCAATTTGAAGTGCAGATAGCAGTAA
ACGTAAGCTAATATGAATATTATTTAACTGTAATGTTTTAATATCGCTGGACATTACTAATAAACCCACT
ATAAACACATGTACATATGTATGTTTTGGCATACAATGAGTAGTTGGGGAAAAAATGTGTAAAAGCACCG
TGACCATCACAGCATAAAGATAACCAGCTGAAGTATCGAATATGAGTAACCCCCAAATTGAATCACATGC
CGCAACTGATAGGACCCATGGAAGTACACTCTTCATGGCGATATACAAGACACACACAAGCACGAACACC
CAGTTGCGGAGGAAATTCTCCGTAAATGAAAACCCAATCGGCGAACAATTCATACCCATATATGGTAAAA
GTTTTGAACGCGACTTGAGAGCGGAGAGCATTGCGGCTGATAAGGTTTTAGCGCTAAGCGGGCTTTATAA
AACGGGCTGCGGGACCAGTTTTCATATCACTACCGTTTGAGTTCTTGTGCTGTGTGGATACTCCTCCCGA
CACAAAGCCGCTCCATCAGCCAGCAGTCGTCTAATCCAGAGACCCCGGATCGGGGTACCATCATGGTGAG
CAAGGGCGAGGAGCTGTTCACCGGGGTGGTGCCCATCCTGGTCGAGCTGGACGGCGACGTAAACGGCCAC
AAGTTCAGCGTGTCCGGCGAGGGCGAGGGCGATGCCACCTACGGCAAGCTGACCCTGAAGTTCATCTGCA
CCACCGGCAAGCTGCCCGTGCCCTGGCCCACCCTCGTGACCACCCTGACCTACGGCGTGCAGTGCTTCAG
CCGCTACCCCGACCACATGAAGCAGCACGACTTCTTCAAGTCCGCCATGCCCGAAGGCTACGTCCAGGAG
CGCACCATCTTCTTCAAGGACGACGGCAACTACAAGACCCGCGCCGAGGTGAAGTTCGAGGGCGACACCC
TGGTGAACCGCATCGAGCTGAAGGGCATCGACTTCAAGGAGGACGGCAACATCCTGGGGCACAAGCTGGA
GTACAACTACAACAGCCACAACGTCTATATCATGGCCGACAAGCAGAAGAACGGCATCAAGGTGAACTTC
AAGATCCGCCACAACATCGAGGACGGCAGCGTGCAGCTCGCCGACCACTACCAGCAGAACACCCCCATCG
GCGACGGCCCCGTGCTGCTGCCCGACAACCACTACCTGAGCACCCAGTCCGCCCTGAGCAAAGACCCCAA
CGAGAAGCGCGATCACATGGTCCTGCTGGAGTTCGTGACCGCCGCCGGGATCACTCTCGGCATGGACGAG
CTGTACAAGCCAAGCTTGAATTCTATGAGCGGGGGATTACCGGAGTTGGGCTCCAAAATCAGCCTCATTT
CCAAGGCGGACATTCGATACGAGGGCCGCCTGTACACGGTGGATCCGCAGGAGTGCACCATTGCGCTCTC
GAGTGTGGAGTCCTTCGGTACAGAAGATCGGGACACCCAGTTCCAGATAGCGCCGCAATCGCAGATCTAC
GACTACATCCTCTTCCGTGGCTCGGACATCAAGGACATTCGCGTTGTCAACAACCACACGCTGCCGCACC
ACAATGACCCGGCGATCATGCAGGCGCAGCTCCAGAACGGACCGCCCCAGATGCCGCAGCACTTCCCCAT
GCCCAGCGGGATGAGCGGTCCGCCGCAGCAGCAACAGGTGCCGTCGCAGCAACCGCCCCAGATGCCAAGC
GGTGGAGGCAGTGGTGGTGCTGGTGGAGCAGGAGCTCCTGGCGGCGGCGGACCCGGCTACGGCAATGGCA
ATCCGTTCGGCAACCTCGGCGGTCCCAATCTGGCCAACATGGTGGGCAATGCGGGCGGATCGCTTGCACC
CGGTTCCGGTGCTCCGGGCAGCGGACCCTTCATGCACATCGGTGGCAATCAGCAGCAACCGAAGCCCCAG
CAGCAGAAACAGCCAAACATGCTGGCCGGTGCCTCGCGATCGACGACGCCCATTAGCCTGATTGTGAGTC
CCACGGCGGAGCTGACTCAGCAGCAGCAGCTGCACCAGCAACAGAACGCTGGCCAGGGTGGCAACGGACG
CGATGCAGGACATAAGCGCCAGAACCACCAGCAGCAACAGAATCAGCAGCATCAGCAACGTGGCGGACCC
AGCCACAACAATATGCAGCATCAGCAGCAACGAGGCGGCGGCAGTGGAACGGACTTCTATAACCAGCAGC
GGGATCGTCGGGACTCCGGACGTCAAATGGACAACAACTATAGCAACAACTACAACAACAATAATAATAA
TCAGCGCAATCGCGGCGGCGGCAACGGAATGCAACAGCAGCAGCGAGGAGGAAACGGCGGCAGCGGCGGC
GGCGGTGGAAACGGAGGTGGAAACAACCCGGCCTGGAACATGCATCGCGGCAACCAGAACTCGAACAACA
TGATGAACATGCGCAACCGCGGCATGGGATCCCGCGGCCCCATGCGACCCAATCAGGGCTATCGTCCGCA
GTCGGCCAATAATCAGAACAAGCCGCGGAACAAGATCAAGTTCGAGGGCGACTTCGATTTCGAGCAGGCA
AACAACAAGTTCGAGGAACTGCGCTCCCAACTGGCCAAGCTCAAGGTGGCCGAGGATGGTGCACCCAAGC
CAGCCACCAATGCAACGGCCGCCACTGCAACTGCAACCAATGAGCAGGTGGGTGAGAAGGTTGAAGGCGT
TCACACACTGAATGGCGAGACCGACAAGAAGGATGATTCTGGCAACGAGACCGGCGCTGGAGAGCACGAG
CCTGAGGAGGATGATGTTGCTGTGTGCTACGACAAGACCAAATCGTTCTTCGACAACATCTCGTGCGAGG
CTGCCCAGGATCGCAGCAAGAACAAGAAGAACGATTGGCGCCAGGAGCGCAAGTTGAACACGGAGACCTT
CGGAGTGTCCTCCACACGACGTGGCAGTTACCGCGGACGCAACCAATACTACAACAATAATGGCAACGGC
GGCATTAACTCGGGATATGGAGGAGCGCCAGGCTACAACAGGAACAATTATCGCATGGGTGGCGGCGGCG
GAAACTTCCGAAACAGGAGCAACAATCGCAACAACGGCGGCGGTCGTGGCGGAAACGGAATGCCAAACAT
CACCAATGGCAACACGGCTGCTGCGCTGAAGGCGGCCAACAATGCTGCTGGCCACGGATCCAATGCCACG
GACTCCAGTGCACCAAATGCCACAACCGCGACGACAAAGTCGACGTCCCTCTTGCCAGAGCAGACGCAAC
AGGTGGCGGCAGTTTCACAATAGGCGGCCGCTCGAGTCTAGAGGGCCCGCGGTTCGAAGGTAAGCCTATC
CCTAACCCTCTCCTCGGTCTCGATTCTACGCGTACCGGTCATCATCACCATCACCATTGAGTTTAAACCC
GCTGATCAGCCTCGACTGTGCCTTCTAAGGCCTGAGCTCGCTGATCAGCCTCGATCGAGGATCCAGACAT
GATAAGATACATTGATGAGTTTGGACAAACCACAACTAGAATGCAGTGAAAAAAATGCTTTATTTGTGAA
ATTTGTGATGCTATTGCTTTATTTGTAACCATTATAAGCTGCAATAAACAAGTTAACAACAACAATTGCA
TTCATTTTATGTTTCAGGTTCAGGGGGAGGTGTGGGAGGTTTTTTAAAGCAAGTAAAACCTCTACAAATG
TGGTATGGCTGATTATGATCAGTCGACCGATGCCCTTGAGAGCCTTCAACCCAGTCAGCTCCTTCCGGTG
GGCGCGGGGCATGACTATCGTCGCCGCACTTATGACTGTCTTCTTTATCATGCAACTCGTAGGACAGGTG
CCGGCAGCGCTCTGGGTCATTTTCGGCGAGGACCGCTTTCGCTGGAGCGCGACGATGATCGGCCTGTCGC
TTGCGGTATTCGGAATCTTGCACGCCCTCGCTCAAGCCTTCGTCACTGGTCCCGCCACCAAACGTTTCGG
CGAGAAGCAGGCCATTATCGCCGGCATGGCGGCCGACGCGCTGGGCTACGTCTTGCTGGCGTTCGCGACG
CGAGGCTGGATGGCCTTCCCCATTATGATTCTTCTCGCTTCCGGCGGCATCGGGATGCCCGCGTTGCAGG
CCATGCTGTCCAGGCAGGTAGATGACGACCATCAGGGACAGCTTCAAGGCCAGCAAAAGGCCAGGAACCG
TAAAAAGGCCGCGTTGCTGGCGTTTTTCCATAGGCTCCGCCCCCCTGACGAGCATCACAAAAATCGACGC
TCAAGTCAGAGGTGGCGAAACCCGACAGGACTATAAAGATACCAGGCGTTTCCCCCTGGAAGCTCCCTCG
TGCGCTCTCCTGTTCCGACCCTGCCGCTTACCGGATACCTGTCCGCCTTTCTCCCTTCGGGAAGCGTGGC
GCTTTCTCATAGCTCACGCTGTAGGTATCTCAGTTCGGTGTAGGTCGTTCGCTCCAAGCTGGGCTGTGTG
CACGAACCCCCCGTTCAGCCCGACCGCTGCGCCTTATCCGGTAACTATCGTCTTGAGTCCAACCCGGTAA
GACACGACTTATCGCCACTGGCAGCAGCCACTGGTAACAGGATTAGCAGAGCGAGGTATGTAGGCGGTGC
TACAGAGTTCTTGAAGTGGTGGCCTAACTACGGCTACACTAGAAGGACAGTATTTGGTATCTGCGCTCTG
CTGAAGCCAGTTACCTTCGGAAAAAGAGTTGGTAGCTCTTGATCCGGCAAACAAACCACCGCTGGTAGCG
GTGGTTTTTTTGTTTGCAAGCAGCAGATTACGCGCAGAAAAAAAGGATCTCAAGAAGATCCTTTGATCTT
TTCTACGGGGTCTGACGCTCAGTGGAACGAAAACTCACGTTAAGGGATTTTGGTCATGAGATTATCAAAA
AGGATCTTCACCTAGATCCTTTTAAATTAAAAATGAAGTTTTAAATCAATCTAAAGTATATATGAGTAAA
CTTGGTCTGACAGTTACCAATGCTTAATCAGTGAGGCACCTATCTCAGCGATCTGTCTATTTCGTTCATC
CATAGTTGCCTGACTCCCCGTCGTGTAGATAACTACGATACGGGAGGGCTTACCATCTGGCCCCAGTGCT
GCAATGATACCGCGAGACCCACGCTCACCGGCTCCAGATTTATCAGCAATAAACCAGCCAGCCGGAAGGG
CCGAGCGCAGAAGTGGTCCTGCAACTTTATCCGCCTCCATCCAGTCTATTAATTGTTGCCGGGAAGCTAG
AGTAAGTAGTTCGCCAGTTAATAGTTTGCGCAACGTTGTTGCCATTGCTGCAGGCATCGTGGTGTCACGC
TCGTCGTTTGGTATGGCTTCATTCAGCTCCGGTTCCCAACGATCAAGGCGAGTTACATGATCCCCCATGT
TGTGCAAAAAAGCGGTTAGCTCCTTCGGTCCTCCGATCGTTGTCAGAAGTAAGTTGGCCGCAGTGTTATC
ACTCATGGTTATGGCAGCACTGCATAATTCTCTTACTGTCATGCCATCCGTAAGATGCTTTTCTGTGACT
GGTGAGTACTCAACCAAGTCATTCTGAGAATAGTGTATGCGGCGACCGAGTTGCTCTTGCCCGGCGTCAA
CACGGGATAATACCGCGCCACATAGCAGAACTTTAAAAGTGCTCATCATTGGAAAACGTTCTTCGGGGCG
AAAACTCTCAAGGATCTTACCGCTGTTGAGATCCAGTTCGATGTAACCCACTCGTGCACCCAACTGATCT
TCAGCATCTTTTACTTTCACCAGCGTTTCTGGGTGAGCAAAAACAGGAAGGCAAAATGCCGCAAAAAAGG
GAATAAGGGCGACACGGAAATGTTGAATACTCATACTCTTCCTTTTTCAATATTATTGAAGCATTTATCA
GGGTTATTGTCTCATGAGCGGATACATATTTGAATGTATTTAGAAAAATAAACAAATAGGGGTTCCGCGC
ACATTTCCCCGAAAAGTGCCACCTG
Features (pLannotate 1.2.2; 11 found; start..end, strand, type, name):
    124..2633    +  promoter       Ac5 promoter: Drosophila melanogaster actin 5C promoter
   2653..3369    +  CDS            EGFP: EGFP is a basic (constitutively fluorescent) green fluorescent protein published in 1996, derived from Aequorea victoria. It is reported to be a rapidly-maturing weak dimer with moderate acid sensitivity.
   3385..3672    +  CDS            Lsm14a (fragment): LS14A_MOUSE - Also known as Fam61a, Rap55a. Experimental evidence at protein level: Swiss-Prot protein existence level 1. Essential for formation of P-bodies, cytoplasmic structures that provide storage sites for translationally inactive mRNAs and protect them from degradation. Acts as a repressor of mRNA translation. May play a role in mitotic spindle assembly. From Mus musculus (Mouse).
   4585..5004    +  CDS            Lsm14a (fragment): LS14A_MOUSE - Also known as Fam61a, Rap55a. Experimental evidence at protein level: Swiss-Prot protein existence level 1. Essential for formation of P-bodies, cytoplasmic structures that provide storage sites for translationally inactive mRNAs and protect them from degradation. Acts as a repressor of mRNA translation. May play a role in mitotic spindle assembly. From Mus musculus (Mouse).
   5379..5420    +  CDS            V5 tag: epitope tag from simian virus 5
   5520..5654    -  polyA_signal   SV40 poly(A) signal: SV40 polyadenylation signal
   5677..5761    -  CDS            large T antigen (fragment): large T antigen from SV40 (simian virus 40)
   5762..6209    +  CDS            TcR (fragment): tetracycline efflux protein; tet; confers resistance to tetracycline
   6255..6843    -  rep_origin     ori: high-copy-number ColE1/pMB1/pBR322/pUC origin of replication
   7014..7874    -  CDS            AmpR: β-lactamase; bla; confers resistance to ampicillin, carbenicillin, and related antibiotics
   7875..7979    -  promoter       AmpR promoter: bla
