[The description below was written by a language model from this plasmid's Addgene catalogue record and pLannotate feature annotations shown in this document.]
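Description:
pAc5.1B-EGFP-DmTral-R42E_B is an insect expression plasmid for producing an EGFP-tagged point mutant of the Drosophila melanogaster protein Trailer Hitch (Tral, also called LSm15). The catalogue lists the backbone as unknown, although the name and feature layout point to a pAc5.1-type vector. It is maintained in E. coli through a ColE1/pUC-family origin and selected with ampicillin via the bla gene and its promoter. The record lists it as low copy even though the annotated origin is of a high-copy type. No marker for selection in insect cells is annotated, and a partial tetracycline-resistance fragment and a small SV40 large T fragment appear to be non-functional backbone remnants.

Expression is driven by the constitutive Drosophila actin 5C promoter, followed by the EGFP coding sequence and then the Tral insert, giving an N-terminal EGFP fusion. The annotation tool labels two stretches of the insert as fragments of mouse Lsm14a. These are homology hits to the conserved regions of the related fly protein rather than mouse sequence. A V5 epitope tag lies downstream of the insert, but the record does not say whether it is in frame or preceded by a stop codon. An SV40 polyadenylation signal follows.

Besides R42E, the insert carries two silent changes and a Q279H substitution relative to the reference sequence. The associated publication concerns how Trailer Hitch and EDC3 associate with DCP1 and Me31B in distinct complexes, so the construct is suited to localisation and interaction studies in fly cells, though the record does not state the specific effect of R42E. The depositor and sequencing-derived records (8,029 and 8,005 nt) show the same feature organisation.
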