Addgene plasmid #145988: pAc5.1B-EGFP-DmTral-R42E_B
Purpose: Insect Expression of DmTral-R42E
Depositing lab: Elisa Izaurralde. Depositing organization: Max Planck Institute for Developmental Biology. Publication: Similar modes of interaction enable Trailer Hitch and EDC3 to associate with DCP1 and Me31B in distinct protein complexes. Tritschler F, Eulalio A, Helms S, Schmidt S, Coles M, Weichenrieder O, Izaurralde E, Truffault V. Mol Cell Biol. 2008 Nov . 28(21):6695-708. 10.1128/MCB.00759-08 PubMed 18765641.
Backbone
  Vector backbone: Unknown
  Vector type: Insect Expression
Growth in bacteria
  Bacterial resistance: Ampicillin, 100 μg/mL
  Growth temperature: 37°C
  Growth strain: DH5alpha
  Copy number: Low Copy
Gene/Insert
  Gene/Insert name: DmTral-R42E (alt names: Trailer Hitch; Dm LSm15)
  Species: D. melanogaster (fly)
  Mutation: two silent mutations A198C, A387G and a mutation G837T:Q279H compared to the sequence given by: NCBI:NM_140328.4 or UniProt Q9VTZ0.
  Entrez Gene: tral (a.k.a. Dmel_CG10686, BEST:GH08269, CG10686, DmLSm15, Dmel\CG10686, LSm15, Lsm15, Scd6p, TRAL, Tral, anon-EST:Posey139, anon-WO0172774.89, anon-WO02059370.24, p67, p70)
  Cloning method: Unknown
Terms and licenses: Academic/Nonprofit Terms; Industry Terms: Not Available to Industry
Depositor comments: Plasmids from this collection were made available to the research community and donated after the lab closed. Please note that the sequence provided by the depositing laboratory may be theoretical/predicted or based on Sanger sequencing results. There may be discrepancies between sequencing results obtained by Addgene and the depositor sequence. If an Addgene verified sequence is not available, please contact before placing your order to request that our lab fully sequence the plasmid.
How to cite: pAc5.1B-EGFP-DmTral-R42E_B was a gift from Elisa Izaurralde (Addgene plasmid # 145988 ; http://n2t.net/addgene:145988 ; RRID:Addgene_145988)
